Addgene plasmid #102750: D678E EPHA3 pcDNA3.1
Purpose: Expression of EPHA3 in mammalian cells
Depositing lab: Jin Chen. Depositing organization: Vanderbilt University. Publication: Effects of cancer-associated EPHA3 mutations on lung cancer. Zhuang G, Song W, Amato K, Hwang Y, Lee K, Boothby M, Ye F, Guo Y, Shyr Y, Lin L, Carbone DP, Brantley-Sieders DM, Chen J. J Natl Cancer Inst. 2012 Aug 8;104(15):1182-97. doi: 10.1093/jnci/djs297. Epub 2012 Jul 24. PubMed 22829656.
Backbone
  Vector backbone: pcDNA3.1(+)/myc-His B
  Backbone manufacturer: Invitrogen
  Vector type: Mammalian Expression
Growth in bacteria
  Bacterial resistance: Ampicillin, 100 μg/mL
  Growth temperature: 37°C
  Growth strain: DH5alpha
  Copy number: High Copy
Gene/Insert
  Gene/Insert name: EPHA3 (alt names: MEK4; TYRO4)
  Species: H. sapiens (human)
  Mutation: D678E (GAC > GAa)
  Entrez Gene: EPHA3 (a.k.a. EK4, ETK, ETK1, HEK, HEK4, TYRO4)
  Promoter: CMV
  Tag / fusion protein: myc-6xhis (C terminal on backbone)
  Cloning method: Unknown
  Sequencing primers: 5′ CMV-F
Terms and licenses: Academic/Nonprofit Terms; Industry Terms: Not Available to Industry
Depositor comments: Please note last 10 amino acids in C-terminal are omitted in these constructs. These series of EPHA3 constructs carry missense mutations found in lung and colon cancer.
How to cite: D678E EPHA3 pcDNA3.1 was a gift from Jin Chen (Addgene plasmid # 102750 ; http://n2t.net/addgene:102750 ; RRID:Addgene_102750)
