[The description below was written by a language model from this plasmid's Addgene catalogue record and pLannotate feature annotations shown in this document.]
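Description:
D678E EPHA3 pcDNA3.1 is a mammalian expression plasmid built on the pcDNA3.1(+)/myc-His B backbone that carries a mutant form of human EPHA3, a receptor tyrosine kinase that binds ephrin-A ligands and mediates contact-dependent signalling between cells. The coding sequence bears a single missense change, D678E, created by a one-base substitution in the aspartate codon. The depositor notes that the last ten C-terminal amino acids of EPHA3 are omitted, and the catalogue lists a backbone-derived C-terminal myc-6xHis tag. This tag is not called as a separate feature in the annotated table, although there is a short unannotated gap between the end of the EPHA3 reading frame and the polyadenylation signal where it would lie.

Expression is driven by the human cytomegalovirus immediate-early enhancer and promoter, and transcripts are terminated by the bovine growth hormone poly(A) signal. A T7 promoter upstream of the insert would permit in vitro transcription. A separate cassette of SV40 early promoter, neomycin phosphotransferase gene and SV40 poly(A) signal allows selection of stably transfected mammalian cells. In E. coli the 8.5 kb plasmid is maintained by a high-copy ColE1/pUC-type origin with ampicillin resistance, and an f1 origin is also present. Small annotated fragments such as the ble, lacI, bom and HIV-1 LTR matches appear to be backbone remnants or chance matches rather than functional elements.

The construct belongs to a series of EPHA3 plasmids carrying missense mutations found in lung and colon cancers. It is intended for expressing the mutant receptor in mammalian cells to examine how such mutations affect EPHA3 function.
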