Features (pLannotate 1.2.2; 20 found; start..end, strand, type, name):
    195..216     +  promoter       SV40 promoter (fragment): SV40 enhancer and early promoter
    237..665     +  rep_origin     f1 ori (sequence partly withheld): f1 bacteriophage origin of replication; arrow indicates direction of (+) strand synthesis
    679..1008    +  promoter       SV40 promoter: SV40 enhancer and early promoter
   1075..1866    +  CDS            neo: KKA2_KLEPN - Also known as kan, nptII. Experimental evidence at protein level: Swiss-Prot protein existence level 1. Resistance to kanamycin, neomycin, paromomycin, ribostamycin, butirosin and gentamicin B. From Klebsiella pneumoniae.
   1892..2050    +  CDS            ble (fragment): BLE_KLEPN - Experimental evidence at protein level: Swiss-Prot protein existence level 1. Binding protein with a strong affinity to the bleomycin family of antibiotics. Binds to CL990; an antimitotic-antibiotic compound. From Klebsiella pneumoniae.
   2045..2166    +  polyA_signal   SV40 poly(A) signal: SV40 polyadenylation signal
   2239..2255    -  protein_bind   lac operator: The lac repressor binds to the lac operator to inhibit transcription in E. coli. This inhibition can be relieved by adding lactose or isopropyl-β-D-thiogalactopyranoside (IPTG). lac repressor encoded by lacI
   2263..2293    -  promoter       lac promoter: promoter for the E. coli lac operon
   2308..2329    -  protein_bind   CAP binding site: CAP binding activates transcription in the presence of cAMP. E. coli catabolite activator protein
   2342..2434    -  CDS            lacI (fragment): lac repressor; lacI; The lac repressor binds to the lac operator to inhibit transcription in E. coli. This inhibition can be relieved by adding lactose or isopropyl-β-D-thiogalactopyranoside (IPTG).
   2617..3205    -  rep_origin     ori: high-copy-number ColE1/pMB1/pBR322/pUC origin of replication
   3376..4236    -  CDS            AmpR: β-lactamase; bla; confers resistance to ampicillin, carbenicillin, and related antibiotics
   4237..4341    -  promoter       AmpR promoter: bla
   4400..4452    -  misc_feature   bom (fragment): basis of mobility region from pBR322
   4607..4986    +  enhancer       CMV enhancer: human cytomegalovirus immediate early enhancer
   4987..5190    +  promoter       CMV promoter: human cytomegalovirus (CMV) immediate early promoter
   5186..5219    +  LTR            5' LTR (truncated) (fragment): truncated 5' long terminal repeat (LTR) from HIV-1
   5235..5253    +  promoter       T7 promoter: promoter for bacteriophage T7 RNA polymerase
   5484..8402    +  CDS            EPHA3: EPHA3_HUMAN - Also known as ETK, ETK1, HEK, TYRO4. Experimental evidence at protein level: Swiss-Prot protein existence level 1. Receptor tyrosine kinase which binds promiscuously membrane- bound ephrin family ligands residing on adjacent cells, leading to contact-dependent bidirectional signaling into neighboring cells. The signaling pathway downstream of the receptor is referred to as forward signaling while the signaling pathway downstream of the ephrin ligand is referred to as reverse signaling. Highly promiscuous for ephrin-A ligands it binds preferentially EFNA5. Upon activation by EFNA5
   8506..191     +  polyA_signal   bGH poly(A) signal (across the origin): bovine growth hormone polyadenylation signal
>Addgene plasmid #102750 | D678E EPHA3 pcDNA3.1 | addgene full sequence | sequence record 199335 | Addgene NGS Result
CCCCTCCCCCGTGCCTTCCTTGACCCTGGAAGGTGCCACTCCCACTGTCCTTTCCTAATAAAATGAGGAA
ATTGCATCGCATTGTCTGAGTAGGTGTCATTCTATTCTGGGGGGTGGGGTGGGGCAGGACAGCAAGGGGG
AGGATTGGGAAGACAATAGCAGGCATGCTGGGGATGCGGTGGGCTCTATGGCTTCTGAGGCGGAAAGAAC
CAGCTGGGGCTCTAGGGGGTATCCCC
[124 nt withheld, positions 237-360]
C
[91 nt withheld, positions 362-452]
A
[49 nt withheld, positions 454-502]
CCTTTGACGTTGGAGTCCACGTTCTTT
[37 nt withheld, positions 530-566]
ACCCTATCTCGGTCTATTCTTTTGATTTATAAGGGATTTTGCCGATTTCGGCCTATTGGTTAAAAAATGA
GCTGATTTAACAAAAATTTAACGCGAATTAATTCTGTGGAATGTGTGTCAGTTAGGGTGTGGAAAGTCCC
CAGGCTCCCCAGCAGGCAGAAGTATGCAAAGCATGCATCTCAATTAGTCAGCAACCAGGTGTGGAAAGTC
CCCAGGCTCCCCAGCAGGCAGAAGTATGCAAAGCATGCATCTCAATTAGTCAGCAACCATAGTCCCGCCC
CTAACTCCGCCCATCCCGCCCCTAACTCCGCCCAGTTCCGCCCATTCTCCGCCCCATGGCTGACTAATTT
TTTTTATTTATGCAGAGGCCGAGGCCGCCTCTGCCTCTGAGCTATTCCAGAAGTAGTGAGGAGGCTTTTT
TGGAGGCCTAGGCTTTTGCAAAAAGCTCCCGGGAGCTTGTATATCCATTTTCGGATCTGATCAAGAGACA
GGATGAGGATCGTTTCGCATGATTGAACAAGATGGATTGCACGCAGGTTCTCCGGCCGCTTGGGTGGAGA
GGCTATTCGGCTATGACTGGGCACAACAGACAATCGGCTGCTCTGATGCCGCCGTGTTCCGGCTGTCAGC
GCAGGGGCGCCCGGTTCTTTTTGTCAAGACCGACCTGTCCGGTGCCCTGAATGAACTGCAGGACGAGGCA
GCGCGGCTATCGTGGCTGGCCACGACGGGCGTTCCTTGCGCAGCTGTGCTCGACGTTGTCACTGAAGCGG
GAAGGGACTGGCTGCTATTGGGCGAAGTGCCGGGGCAGGATCTCCTGTCATCTCACCTTGCTCCTGCCGA
GAAAGTATCCATCATGGCTGATGCAATGCGGCGGCTGCATACGCTTGATCCGGCTACCTGCCCATTCGAC
CACCAAGCGAAACATCGCATCGAGCGAGCACGTACTCGGATGGAAGCCGGTCTTGTCGATCAGGATGATC
TGGACGAAGAGCATCAGGGGCTCGCGCCAGCCGAACTGTTCGCCAGGCTCAAGGCGCGCATGCCCGACGG
CGAGGATCTCGTCGTGACCCATGGCGATGCCTGCTTGCCGAATATCATGGTGGAAAATGGCCGCTTTTCT
GGATTCATCGACTGTGGCCGGCTGGGTGTGGCGGACCGCTATCAGGACATAGCGTTGGCTACCCGTGATA
TTGCTGAAGAGCTTGGCGGCGAATGGGCTGACCGCTTCCTCGTGCTTTACGGTATCGCCGCTCCCGATTC
GCAGCGCATCGCCTTCTATCGCCTTCTTGACGAGTTCTTCTGAGCGGGACTCTGGGGTTCGCGAAATGAC
CGACCAAGCGACGCCCAACCTGCCATCACGAGATTTCGATTCCACCGCCGCCTTCTATGAAAGGTTGGGC
TTCGGAATCGTTTTCCGGGACGCCGGCTGGATGATCCTCCAGCGCGGGGATCTCATGCTGGAGTTCTTCG
CCCACCCCAACTTGTTTATTGCAGCTTATAATGGTTACAAATAAAGCAATAGCATCACAAATTTCACAAA
TAAAGCATTTTTTTCACTGCATTCTAGTTGTGGTTTGTCCAAACTCATCAATGTATCTTATCATGTCTGT
ATACCGTCGACCTCTAGCTAGAGCTTGGCGTAATCATGGTCATAGCTGTTTCCTGTGTGAAATTGTTATC
CGCTCACAATTCCACACAACATACGAGCCGGAAGCATAAAGTGTAAAGCCTGGGGTGCCTAATGAGTGAG
CTAACTCACATTAATTGCGTTGCGCTCACTGCCCGCTTTCCAGTCGGGAAACCTGTCGTGCCAGCTGCAT
TAATGAATCGGCCAACGCGCGGGGAGAGGCGGTTTGCGTATTGGGCGCTCTTCCGCTTCCTCGCTCACTG
ACTCGCTGCGCTCGGTCGTTCGGCTGCGGCGAGCGGTATCAGCTCACTCAAAGGCGGTAATACGGTTATC
CACAGAATCAGGGGATAACGCAGGAAAGAACATGTGAGCAAAAGGCCAGCAAAAGGCCAGGAACCGTAAA
AAGGCCGCGTTGCTGGCGTTTTTCCATAGGCTCCGCCCCCCTGACGAGCATCACAAAAATCGACGCTCAA
GTCAGAGGTGGCGAAACCCGACAGGACTATAAAGATACCAGGCGTTTCCCCCTGGAAGCTCCCTCGTGCG
CTCTCCTGTTCCGACCCTGCCGCTTACCGGATACCTGTCCGCCTTTCTCCCTTCGGGAAGCGTGGCGCTT
TCTCATAGCTCACGCTGTAGGTATCTCAGTTCGGTGTAGGTCGTTCGCTCCAAGCTGGGCTGTGTGCACG
AACCCCCCGTTCAGCCCGACCGCTGCGCCTTATCCGGTAACTATCGTCTTGAGTCCAACCCGGTAAGACA
CGACTTATCGCCACTGGCAGCAGCCACTGGTAACAGGATTAGCAGAGCGAGGTATGTAGGCGGTGCTACA
GAGTTCTTGAAGTGGTGGCCTAACTACGGCTACACTAGAAGAACAGTATTTGGTATCTGCGCTCTGCTGA
AGCCAGTTACCTTCGGAAAAAGAGTTGGTAGCTCTTGATCCGGCAAACAAACCACCGCTGGTAGCGGTGG
TTTTTTTGTTTGCAAGCAGCAGATTACGCGCAGAAAAAAAGGATCTCAAGAAGATCCTTTGATCTTTTCT
ACGGGGTCTGACGCTCAGTGGAACGAAAACTCACGTTAAGGGATTTTGGTCATGAGATTATCAAAAAGGA
TCTTCACCTAGATCCTTTTAAATTAAAAATGAAGTTTTAAATCAATCTAAAGTATATATGAGTAAACTTG
GTCTGACAGTTACCAATGCTTAATCAGTGAGGCACCTATCTCAGCGATCTGTCTATTTCGTTCATCCATA
GTTGCCTGACTCCCCGTCGTGTAGATAACTACGATACGGGAGGGCTTACCATCTGGCCCCAGTGCTGCAA
TGATACCGCGAGACCCACGCTCACCGGCTCCAGATTTATCAGCAATAAACCAGCCAGCCGGAAGGGCCGA
GCGCAGAAGTGGTCCTGCAACTTTATCCGCCTCCATCCAGTCTATTAATTGTTGCCGGGAAGCTAGAGTA
AGTAGTTCGCCAGTTAATAGTTTGCGCAACGTTGTTGCCATTGCTACAGGCATCGTGGTGTCACGCTCGT
CGTTTGGTATGGCTTCATTCAGCTCCGGTTCCCAACGATCAAGGCGAGTTACATGATCCCCCATGTTGTG
CAAAAAAGCGGTTAGCTCCTTCGGTCCTCCGATCGTTGTCAGAAGTAAGTTGGCCGCAGTGTTATCACTC
ATGGTTATGGCAGCACTGCATAATTCTCTTACTGTCATGCCATCCGTAAGATGCTTTTCTGTGACTGGTG
AGTACTCAACCAAGTCATTCTGAGAATAGTGTATGCGGCGACCGAGTTGCTCTTGCCCGGCGTCAATACG
GGATAATACCGCGCCACATAGCAGAACTTTAAAAGTGCTCATCATTGGAAAACGTTCTTCGGGGCGAAAA
CTCTCAAGGATCTTACCGCTGTTGAGATCCAGTTCGATGTAACCCACTCGTGCACCCAACTGATCTTCAG
CATCTTTTACTTTCACCAGCGTTTCTGGGTGAGCAAAAACAGGAAGGCAAAATGCCGCAAAAAAGGGAAT
AAGGGCGACACGGAAATGTTGAATACTCATACTCTTCCTTTTTCAATATTATTGAAGCATTTATCAGGGT
TATTGTCTCATGAGCGGATACATATTTGAATGTATTTAGAAAAATAAACAAATAGGGGTTCCGCGCACAT
TTCCCCGAAAAGTGCCACCTGACGTCGACGGATCGGGAGATCTCCCGATCCCCTATGGTGCACTCTCAGT
ACAATCTGCTCTGATGCCGCATAGTTAAGCCAGTATCTGCTCCCTGCTTGTGTGTTGGAGGTCGCTGAGT
AGTGCGCGAGCAAAATTTAAGCTACAACAAGGCAAGGCTTGACCGACAATTGCATGAAGAATCTGCTTAG
GGTTAGGCGTTTTGCGCTGCTTCGCGATGTACGGGCCAGATATACGCGTTGACATTGATTATTGACTAGT
TATTAATAGTAATCAATTACGGGGTCATTAGTTCATAGCCCATATATGGAGTTCCGCGTTACATAACTTA
CGGTAAATGGCCCGCCTGGCTGACCGCCCAACGACCCCCGCCCATTGACGTCAATAATGACGTATGTTCC
CATAGTAACGCCAATAGGGACTTTCCATTGACGTCAATGGGTGGAGTATTTACGGTAAACTGCCCACTTG
GCAGTACATCAAGTGTATCATATGCCAAGTACGCCCCCTATTGACGTCAATGACGGTAAATGGCCCGCCT
GGCATTATGCCCAGTACATGACCTTATGGGACTTTCCTACTTGGCAGTACATCTACGTATTAGTCATCGC
TATTACCATGGTGATGCGGTTTTGGCAGTACATCAATGGGCGTGGATAGCGGTTTGACTCACGGGGATTT
CCAAGTCTCCACCCCATTGACGTCAATGGGAGTTTGTTTTGGCACCAAAATCAACGGGACTTTCCAAAAT
GTCGTAACAACTCCGCCCCATTGACGCAAATGGGCGGTAGGCGTGTACGGTGGGAGGTCTATATAAGCAG
AGCTCTCTGGCTAACTAGAGAACCCACTGCTTACTGGCTTATCGAAATTAATACGACTCACTATAGGGAG
ACCCAAGCTGGCTAGTTAAGCTTGGTACCGAGCTCGGATCCACTAGTCCAGTGTGGTGGAATTCGTCGAG
CTCTAGCGAGGTGACAGCGTAGAACCAGGAGTGTCAAACTTGACATCAGCCTGCGAGCGGAGCATGGTAA
CTTCTCCAGCAATCAGAGCGCTCCCCCTCACATCAGTGGCATGCTTCATGGAGATATGCTCCTCTCACTG
CCCTCTGCACCAGCAACATGGATTGTCAGCTCTCCATCCTCCTCCTTCTCAGCTGCTCTGTTCTCGACAG
CTTCGGGGAACTGATTCCGCAGCCTTCCAATGAAGTCAATCTACTGGATTCAAAAACAATTCAAGGGGAG
CTGGGCTGGATCTCTTATCCATCACATGGGTGGGAAGAGATCAGTGGTGTGGATGAACATTACACACCCA
TCAGGACTTACCAGGTGTGCAATGTCATGGACCACAGTCAAAACAATTGGCTGAGAACAAACTGGGTCCC
CAGGAACTCAGCTCAGAAGATTTATGTGGAGCTCAAGTTCACTCTACGAGACTGCAATAGCATTCCATTG
GTTTTAGGAACTTGCAAGGAGACATTCAACCTGTACTACATGGAGTCTGATGATGATCATGGGGTGAAAT
TTCGAGAGCATCAGTTTACAAAGATTGACACCATTGCAGCTGATGAAAGTTTCACTCAAATGGATCTTGG
GGACCGTATTCTGAAGCTCAACACTGAGATTAGAGAAGTAGGTCCTGTCAACAAGAAGGGATTTTATTTG
GCATTTCAAGATGTTGGTGCTTGTGTTGCCTTGGTGTCTGTGAGAGTATACTTCAAAAAGTGCCCATTTA
CAGTGAAGAATCTGGCTATGTTTCCAGACACGGTACCCATGGACTCCCAGTCCCTGGTGGAGGTTAGAGG
GTCTTGTGTCAACAATTCTAAGGAGGAAGATCCTCCAAGGATGTACTGCAGTACAGAAGGCGAATGGCTT
GTACCCATTGGCAAGTGTTCCTGCAATGCTGGCTATGAAGAAAGAGGTTTTATGTGCCAAGCTTGTCGAC
CAGGTTTCTACAAGGCATTGGATGGTAATATGAAGTGTGCTAAGTGCCCGCCTCACAGTTCTACTCAGGA
AGATGGTTCAATGAACTGCAGGTGTGAGAATAATTACTTCCGGGCAGACAAAGACCCTCCATCCATGGCT
TGTACCCGACCTCCATCTTCACCAAGAAATGTTATCTCTAATATAAACGAGACCTCAGTTATCCTGGACT
GGAGTTGGCCCCTGGACACAGGAGGCCGGAAAGATGTTACCTTCAACATCATATGTAAAAAATGTGGGTG
GAATATAAAACAGTGTGAGCCATGCAGCCCAAATGTCCGCTTCCTCCCTCGACAGTTTGGACTCACCAAC
ACCACGGTGACAGTGACAGACCTTCTGGCACATACTAACTACACCTTTGAGATTGATGCCGTTAATGGGG
TGTCAGAGCTGAGCTCCCCACCAAGACAGTTTGCTGCGGTCAGCATCACAACTAATCAGGCTGCTCCATC
ACCTGTCCTGACGATTAAGAAAGATCGGACCTCCAGAAATAGCATCTCTTTGTCCTGGCAAGAACCTGAA
CATCCTAATGGGATCATATTGGACTACGAGGTCAAATACTATGAAAAGCAGGAACAAGAAACAAGTTATA
CCATTCTGAGGGCAAGAGGCACAAATGTTACCATCAGTAGCCTCAAGCCTGACACTATATACGTATTCCA
AATCCGAGCCCGAACAGCCGCTGGATATGGGACGAACAGCCGCAAGTTTGAGTTTGAAACTAGTCCAGAC
TCTTTCTCCATCTCTGGTGAAAGTAGCCAAGTGGTCATGATCGCCATTTCAGCGGCAGTAGCAATTATTC
TCCTCACTGTTGTCATCTATGTTTTGATTGGGAGGTTCTGTGGCTATAAGTCAAAACATGGGGCAGATGA
AAAAAGACTTCATTTTGGCAATGGGCATTTAAAACTTCCAGGTCTCAGGACTTATGTTGACCCACATACA
TATGAAGACCCTACCCAAGCTGTTCATGAGTTTGCCAAGGAATTGGATGCCACCAACATATCCATTGATA
AAGTTGTTGGAGCAGGTGAATTTGGAGAGGTGTGCAGTGGTCGCTTAAAACTTCCTTCAAAAAAAGAGAT
TTCAGTGGCCATTAAGACCCTGAAAGTTGGCTACACAGAAAAGCAGAGGAGAGACTTCCTGGGAGAAGCA
AGCATTATGGGACAGTTTGAACACCCCAATATCATTCGACTGGAAGGAGTTGTTACCAAAAGTAAGCCAG
TTATGATTGTCACAGAATACATGGAGAATGGTTCCTTGGATAGTTTCCTACGTAAACACGATGCCCAGTT
TACTGTCATTCAGCTAGTGGGGATGCTTCGAGGGATAGCATCTGGCATGAAGTACCTGTCAGACATGGGC
TATGTTCACCGAGACCTCGCTGCTCGGAACATCTTGATCAACAGTAACTTGGTGTGTAAGGTTTCTGATT
TCGGACTTTCGCGTGTCCTGGAGGATGACCCAGAAGCTGCTTATACAACAAGAGGAGGGAAGATCCCAAT
CAGGTGGACATCACCAGAAGCTATAGCCTACCGCAAGTTCACGTCAGCCAGCGATGTATGGAGTTATGGG
ATTGTTCTCTGGGAGGTGATGTCTTATGGAGAGAGACCATACTGGGAGATGTCCAATCAGGATGTAATTA
AAGCTGTAGATGAGGGCTATCGACTGCCACCCCCCATGGACTGCCCAGCTGCCTTGTATCAGCTGATGCT
GGACTGCTGGCAGAAAGACAGGAACAACAGACCCAAGTTTGAGCAGATTGTTAGTATTCTGGACAAGCTT
ATCCGGAATCCCGGCAGCCTGAAGATCATCACCAGTGCAGCCGCAAGGCCATCAAACCTTCTTCTGGACC
AAAGCAATGTGGATATCACTACCTTCCGCACAACAGGTGACTGGCTTAATGGTGTCTGGACAGCACACTG
CAAGGAAATCTTCACGGGTGTGGAGTACAGTTCTTGTGACACAATAGCCAAGATTTCCACAGATGACATG
AAAAAGGTTGGTGTCACCGTGGTTGGGCCACAGAAGAAGATCATCAGTAGCATTAAAGCTCTAGAGGGCC
CGCGGTTCGAACAAAAACTCATCTCAGAAGAGGATCTGAATATGCATACCGGTCATCATCACCATCACCA
TTGAGTTTAAACCCGCTGATCAGCCTCGACTGTGCCTTCTAGTTGCCAGCCATCTGTTGTTTG
